>Addgene plasmid #85819 | pCS2+ oDam_f_GFPoNLS | addgene full sequence | sequence record 170478 | Addgene NGS Result
CGGTGCGGGCCTCTTCGCTATTACGCCAGTCGACCGCCAATTCAATATGGCGTATATGGACTCATGCCAA
TTCAATATGGTGGATCTGGACCTGTGCCAATTCAATATGGCGTATATGGACTCGTGCCAATTCAATATGG
TGGATCTGGACCCCAGCCAATTCAATATGGCGGACTTGGCACCATGCCAATTCAATATGGCGGACCTGGC
ACTGTGCCAACTGGGGAGGGGTCTACTTGGCACGGTGCCAAGTTTGAGGAGGGGTCTTGGCCCTGTGCCA
AGTCCGCCATATTGAATTGGCATGGTGCCAATAATGGCGGCCATATTGGCTATATGCCAGGATCAATATA
TAGGCAATATCCAATATGGCCCTATGCCAATATGGCTATTGGCCAGGTTCAATACTATGTATTGGCCCTA
TGCCATATAGTATTCCATATATGGGTTTTCCTATTGACGTAGATAGCCCCTCCCAATGGGCGGTCCCATA
TACCATATATGGGGCTTCCTAATACCGCCCATAGCCACTCCCCCATTGACGTCAATGGTCTCTATATATG
GTCTTTCCTATTGACGTCATATGGGCGGTCCTATTGACGTATATGGCGCCTCCCCCATTGACGTCAATTA
CGGTAAATGGCCCGCCTGGCTCAATGCCCATTGACGTCAATAGGACCACCCACCATTGACGTCAATGGGA
TGGCTCATTGCCCATTCATATCCGTTCTCACGCCCCCTATTGACGTCAATGACGGTAAATGGCCCACTTG
GCAGTACATCAATATCTATTAATAGTAACTTGGCAAGTACATTACTATTGGAAGTACGCCAGGGTACATT
GGCAGTACTCCCATTGACGTCAATGGCGGTAAATGGCCCGCGATGGCTGCCAAGTACATCCCCATTGACG
TCAATGGGGAGGGGCAATGACGCAAATGGGCGTTCCATTGACGTAAATGGGCGGTAGGCGTGCCTAATGG
GAGGTCTATATAAGCAATGCTCGTTTAGGGAACCGCCATTCTGCCTGGGGACGTCGGAGCAAGCTTGATT
TAGGTGACACTATAGAATACAAGCTACTTGTTCTTTTTGCAGGATCCACCGGTCAAACATGAAGAAGAAC
AGGGCCTTCCTGAAGTGGGCTGGCGGAAAGTACCCACTGCTGGACGACATCAAGAGGCACCTGCCCAAGG
GCGAGTGCCTGGTCGAGCCTTTCGTGGGAGCCGGAAGCGTGTTCCTGAACACCGACTTCAGCCGCTACAT
CCTGGCCGACATCAACAGCGACCTGATCAGCCTGTACAACATCGTGAAGATGAGGACCGACGAGTACGTG
CAGGCCGCTCGCGAGCTGTTCGTGCCCGAGACAAACTGCGCCGAGGTGTACTACCAGTTCAGAGAAGAGT
TCAACAAGAGCCAGGACCCCTTCCGCAGGGCCGTGCTGTTCCTGTACCTGAACAGATACGGATACAACGG
CGCCTGCAGATACAACCTGAGGGGCGAGTTCAACGTGCCCTTCGGAAGATACAAGAAGCCCTACTTCCCC
GAGGCCGAGCTGTACCACTTCGCCGAGAAGGCCCAGAACGCATTCTTCTACTGCGAGAGCTACGCCGACA
GCATGGCCAGGGCCGACGACGCCTCTGTGGTGTACTGCGACCCTCCCTACGCCCCTCTGAGCGCCACCGC
CAACTTCACCGCCTACCACACCAACAGCTTCACCCTGGAGCAGCAGGCCCACCTGGCCGAGATCGCTGAG
GGACTGGTCGAGAGGCACATCCCCGTGCTGATCTCCAACCACGACACCATGCTGACCAGAGAGTGGTATC
AGAGGGCCAAGCTGCACGTGGTCAAAGTGCGCAGATCCATCAGCAGCAACGGCGGAACCAGAAAGAAGGT
GGACGAGCTGCTGGCCCTGTACAAGCCCGGCGTGGTGTCCCCTGCCAAGAAGGCTAGCCTGAGCGGTGGA
GGCGGTTCAGGCGGAGGTGGCTCTGGCGGTGGCGGATCGGGAGGCGGTGGAAGTGCAGCCGCGACTAGTA
CCATGAGTAAAGGAGAAGAACTTTTCACTGGAGTTGTCCCAATTCTTGTTGAATTAGATGGTGATGTTAA
TGGGTACAAATTTTCTGTCAGTGGAGAGGGTGAAGGTGATGCAACATACGGAAAACTTACCCTTAAATTT
ATTTGCACTACTGGAAAACTACCTGTTCCATGGCCAACACTTGTCACTACTCTCACTTATGGTGTTCAAT
GCTTTTCAAGATATCCAGATCATATGAAGCGGCACGACTTCTTCAAGAGCGCCATGCCTGAGGGATACGT
GCAGGAGAGGACCATCTTCTTCAAGGACGACGGGAACTACAAGACACGTGCTGAAGTCAAGTTTGAGGGA
GACACCCTCGTCAACAGGATCGAGCTTAAGGGAATCGATTTCAAGGAGGACGGAAACATCCTCGGCCACA
AGTTGGAATACAACTACAACTCCCACAACGTATACATCATGGCCGACAAGCAAAAGAACGGCATCAAAGC
CAACTTCAAGACCCGCCACAACATCGAAGACGGCGGCGTGCAACTCGCTGATCATTATCAACAAAATACT
CCAATTGGCGATGACCCTGTCCTTTTACCAGACAACCATTACCTGTCCACACAATCTGCCCTTTCGAAAG
ATCCCAACGAAAAGAGAGACCACATGGTCCTTCTTGAGTTTGTAACGGCTGCTGGGATTACACATGGCAT
GGATGAACTATACAAACCACCTCCCAAGAGGCCCAGGCTGGACTAATCTAGAACTATAGTGAGTCGTATT
ACGTAGATCCAGACATGATAAGATACATTGATGAGTTTGGACAAACCACAACTAGAATGCAGTGAAAAAA
ATGCTTTATTTGTGAAATTTGTGATGCTATTGCTTTATTTGTAACCATTATAAGCTGCAATAAACAAGTT
AACAACAACAATTGCATTCATTTTATGTTTCAGGTTCAGGGGGAGGTGTGGGAGGTTTTTTAATTCGCGG
CCGCGGCGCCAATGCATTGGGCCCGGTACCCAGCTTTTGTTCCCTTTAGTGAGGGTTAATTGCGCGCTTG
GCGTAATCATGGTCATAGCTGTTTCCTGTGTGAAATTGTTATCCGCTCACAATTCCACACAACATACGAG
CCGGGAGCATAAAGTGTAAAGCCTGGGGTGCCTAATGAGTGAGCTAACTCACATTAATTGCGTTGCGCTC
ACTGCCCGCTTTCCAGTCGGGAAACCTGTCGTGCCAGCTGCATTAATGAATCGGCCAACGCGCGGGGAGA
GGCGGTTTGCGTATTGGGCGCTCTTCCGCTTCCTCGCTCACTGACTCGCTGCGCTCGGTCGTTCGGCTGC
GGCGAGCGGTATCAGCTCACTCAAAGGCGGTAATACGGTTATCCACAGAATCAGGGGATAACGCAGGAAA
GAACATGTGAGCAAAAGGCCAGCAAAAGGCCAGGAACCGTAAAAAGGCCGCGTTGCTGGCGTTTTTCCAT
AGGCTCCGCCCCCCTGACGAGCATCACAAAAATCGACGCTCAAGTCAGAGGTGGCGAAACCCGACAGGAC
TATAAAGATACCAGGCGTTTCCCCCTGGAAGCTCCCTCGTGCGCTCTCCTGTTCCGACCCTGCCGCTTAC
CGGATACCTGTCCGCCTTTCTCCCTTCGGGAAGCGTGGCGCTTTCTCATAGCTCACGCTGTAGGTATCTC
AGTTCGGTGTAGGTCGTTCGCTCCAAGCTGGGCTGTGTGCACGAACCCCCCGTTCAGCCCGACCGCTGCG
CCTTATCCGGTAACTATCGTCTTGAGTCCAACCCGGTAAGACACGACTTATCGCCACTGGCAGCAGCCAC
TGGTAACAGGATTAGCAGAGCGAGGTATGTAGGCGGTGCTACAGAGTTCTTGAAGTGGTGGCCTAACTAC
GGCTACACTAGAAGAACAGTATTTGGTATCTGCGCTCTGCTGAAGCCAGTTACCTTCGGAAAAAGAGTTG
GTAGCTCTTGATCCGGCAAACAAACCACCGCTGGTAGCGGTGGTTTTTTTGTTTGCAAGCAGCAGATTAC
GCGCAGAAAAAAAGGATCTCAAGAAGATCCTTTGATCTTTTCTACGGGGTCTGACGCTCAGTGGAACGAA
AACTCACGTTAAGGGATTTTGGTCATGAGATTATCAAAAAGTATCTTCACCTAGATCCTTTTAAATTAAA
AATGAAGTTTTAAATCAATCTAAAGTATATATGAGTAAACTTGGTCTGACAGTTACCAATGCTTAATCAG
TGAGGCACCTATCTCAGCGATCTGTCTATTTCGTTCATCCATAGTTGCCTGACTCCCCGTCGTGTAGATA
ACTACGATACGGGAGGGCTTACCATCTGGCCCCAGTGCTGCAATGATACCGCGAGACCCACGCTCACCGG
CTCCAGATTTATCAGCAATAAACCAGCCAGCCGGAAGGGCCGAGCGCAGAAGTGGTCCTGCAACTTTATC
CGCCTCCATCCAGTCTATTAATTGTTGCCGGGAAGCTAGAGTAAGTAGTTCGCCAGTTAATAGTTTGCGC
AACGTTGTTGCCATTGCTACAGGCATCGTGGTGTCACGCTCGTCGTTTGGTATGGCTTCATTCAGCTCCG
GTTCCCAACGATCAAGGCGAGTTACATGATCCCCCATGTTGTGCAAAAAAGCGGTTAGCTCCTTCGGTCC
TCCGATCGTTGTCAGAAGTAAGTTGGCCGCAGTGTTATCACTCATGGTTATGGCAGCACTGCATAATTCT
CTTACTGTCATGCCATCCGTAAGATGCTTTTCTGTGACTGGTGAGTACTCAACCAAGTCATTCTGAGAAT
AGTGTATGCGGCGACCGAGTTGCTCTTGCCCGGCGTCAATACGGGATAATACCGCGCCACATAGCAGAAC
TTTAAAAGTGCTCATCATTGGAAAACGTTCTTCGGGGCGAAAACTCTCAAGGATCTTACCGCTGTTGAGA
TCCAGTTCGATGTAACCCACTCGTGCACCCAACTGATCTTCAGCATCTTTTACTTTCACCAGCGTTTCTG
GGTGAGCAAAAACAGGAAGGCAAAATGCCGCAAAAAAGGGAATAAGGGCGACACGGAAATGTTGAATACT
CATACTCTTCCTTTTTCAATATTATTGAAGCATTTATCAGGGTTATTGTCTCATGAGCGGATACATATTT
GAATGTATTTAGAAAAATAAACAAATAGGGGTTCCGCGCACATTTCCCCGAAAAGTGCCACCTAAATTGT
AAGCGTTAATATTTTGTTAAAATTCGCGTTAAATTTTTGTTAAATCAGCTCATTTTTTAACCAATAGGCC
GAAATCGGCAAAATCCCTTATAAATCAAAAGAATAGACCGAGATAGGGT
[37 nt withheld, positions 5370-5406]
AAAGAACGTGGACTCCAACGTCAAAGG
[49 nt withheld, positions 5434-5482]
T
[91 nt withheld, positions 5484-5574]
G
[124 nt withheld, positions 5576-5699]
CCCATTCGCCATTCAGGCTGCGCAACTGTTGGGAAGGGCGAT
Features (pLannotate 1.2.2; 16 found; start..end, strand, type, name):
     36..1013    +  promoter       CMV IE94 promoter: enhancer/promoter region of simian cytomegalovirus major immediate early transcription unit IE94
   1048..1066    +  promoter       SP6 promoter: promoter for bacteriophage SP6 RNA polymerase
   1109..1942    +  CDS            dam: DMA_ECOLI - Experimental evidence at protein level: Swiss-Prot protein existence level 1. Methylates DNA within the sequence GATC and protects the DNA from cleavage by the restriction endonuclease MboI. Although it shares sequence specificity with a number of type II restriction endonucleases and methylases, it is thought to act in postreplication mismatch repair rather than as a part of a restriction modification system. May also play a role in DNA replication. From Escherichia coli (strain K12).
   2033..2746    +  CDS            mgfp5: GFP with folding enhancement mutations; mgfp5; suitable for expression in plants due to removal of a cryptic intron
   2784..2801    -  promoter       T7 promoter (fragment): promoter for bacteriophage T7 RNA polymerase
   2806..2940    -  polyA_signal   SV40 poly(A) signal: SV40 polyadenylation signal
   3053..3071    -  promoter       T3 promoter: promoter for bacteriophage T3 RNA polymerase
   3116..3132    -  protein_bind   lac operator: The lac repressor binds to the lac operator to inhibit transcription in E. coli. This inhibition can be relieved by adding lactose or isopropyl-β-D-thiogalactopyranoside (IPTG). lac repressor encoded by lacI
   3140..3170    -  promoter       lac promoter: promoter for the E. coli lac operon
   3185..3206    -  protein_bind   CAP binding site: CAP binding activates transcription in the presence of cAMP. E. coli catabolite activator protein
   3219..3311    -  CDS            lacI (fragment): lac repressor; lacI; The lac repressor binds to the lac operator to inhibit transcription in E. coli. This inhibition can be relieved by adding lactose or isopropyl-β-D-thiogalactopyranoside (IPTG).
   3494..4082    -  rep_origin     ori: high-copy-number ColE1/pMB1/pBR322/pUC origin of replication
   4253..5113    -  CDS            AmpR: β-lactamase; bla; confers resistance to ampicillin, carbenicillin, and related antibiotics
   5114..5218    -  promoter       AmpR promoter: bla
   5271..5699    -  rep_origin     f1 ori (sequence partly withheld): f1 bacteriophage origin of replication; arrow indicates direction of (+) strand synthesis
   5704..29      -  CDS            lacZα (fragment) (across the origin): LacZα fragment of β-galactosidase; lacZ fragment
