[The description below was written by a language model from this plasmid's Addgene catalogue record and pLannotate feature annotations shown in this document.]
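Description:
pCS2+ oDam_f_GFPoNLS is a 5.7 kb transient expression plasmid built on the pCS2+ backbone and belonging to the iDamID toolkit for profiling chromatin-binding proteins. It is propagated in E. coli through a high-copy ColE1/pUC-type origin with ampicillin selection (AmpR under its own bla promoter). It also carries an f1 origin and leftover lac promoter/operator, lacI and lacZα fragments inherited from the parental cloning vector. The catalogue lists it broadly as an expression vector for mammalian, bacterial, yeast, worm and insect systems, but the insert was codon-optimized for medaka and zebrafish, and the record notes that other species were not tested.

The roughly 1.7 kb insert encodes an optimized E. coli Dam adenine methyltransferase, which methylates GATC sites. It is joined by a flexible linker to a GFP variant (mmGFP in the record, annotated as mgfp5-like), followed by an optimized nuclear localization signal at the C terminus. The coding sequence carries an L122A mutation and has had cryptic splice sites removed. Expression is driven by the simian CMV IE94 enhancer/promoter and terminated by an SV40 polyadenylation signal. An SP6 promoter lies between the CMV promoter and the open reading frame, an arrangement that in pCS2+ vectors allows in vitro synthesis of mRNA, and T7 (partial) and T3 promoters sit downstream in the opposite orientation.

Because Dam here is fused only to nuclear GFP rather than to a chromatin-binding protein, the construct most plausibly provides an untethered, fluorescently trackable methylase as a background reference in DamID experiments, although the record does not state this role explicitly.
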