Addgene plasmid #85819: pCS2+ oDam_f_GFPoNLS
Purpose: iDamID plasmid. To express transiently the optimized E. coli Dam adenine methyltransferase fused to the nuclear-localized mmGFP via flexylinker.
Depositing lab: Joachim Wittbrodt. Depositing organization: Universitaet Heidelberg. Publication: iDamIDseq and iDEAR: An improved method and computational pipeline to profile chromatin-binding proteins. Gutierrez-Triana JA, Mateo JL, Ibberson D, Ryu S, Wittbrodt J. Development. 2016 Oct 5. pii: dev.139261. 10.1242/dev.139261 PubMed 27707796.
Backbone
  Vector backbone: pCS2+
  Backbone size w/o insert (bp): 4075
  Total vector size (bp): 5741
  Vector type: Mammalian Expression, Bacterial Expression, Yeast Expression, Worm Expression, Insect Expression
Growth in bacteria
  Bacterial resistance: Ampicillin, 100 μg/mL
  Growth temperature: 37°C
  Growth strain: DH5alpha
  Copy number: Unknown
Gene/Insert
  Gene/Insert name: oDam_f_GFPoNLS (alt name: oDamGFP)
  Species: Dam: E. coli; GFP: Aequorea viactoria
  Insert size (bp): 1665
  Mutation: L122A. Codon optimization compatible to work in Medaka and Zebrafish (other species not tested). Cryptic splicing sites removed.
  Tag / fusion protein: oNLS (optimized nuclear localization signal) C terminal to the GFP
Terms and licenses: Academic/Nonprofit Terms; Industry Terms: Not Available to Industry
How to cite: pCS2+ oDam_f_GFPoNLS was a gift from Joachim Wittbrodt (Addgene plasmid # 85819 ; http://n2t.net/addgene:85819 ; RRID:Addgene_85819)
